>Addgene plasmid #90636 | CMAS C1.3 gRNA | addgene full sequence | sequence record 183333 | Addgene NGS Result
CCGCTCGCCGCAGCCGAACGACCGAGCGCAGCGAGTCAGTGAGCGAGGAAGCGGAAGAGCGCCCAATACG
CAAACCGCCTCTCCCCGCGCGTTGGCCGATTCATTAATGCAGCTGGCACGACAGGTTTCCCGACTGGAAA
GCGGGCAGTGAGCGCAACGCAATTAATGTGAGTTAGCTCACTCATTAGGCACCCCAGGCTTTACACTTTA
TGCTTCCGGCTCGTATGTTGTGTGGAATTGTGAGCGGATAACAATTTCACACAGGAAACAGCTATGACCA
TGATTACGCCAAGCGCGCAATTAACCCTCACTAAAGGGAACAAAAGCTGGAGCTGCAAGCTTAATGTAGT
CTTATGCAATACTCTTGTAGTCTTGCAACATGGTAACGATGAGTTAGCAACATGCCTTACAAGGAGAGAA
AAAGCACCGTGCATGCCGATTGGTGGAAGTAAGGTGGTACGATCGTGCCTTATTAGGAAGGCAACAGACG
GGTCTGACATGGATTGGACGAACCACTGAATTGCCGCATTGCAGAGATATTGTATTTAAGTGCCTAGCTC
GATACATAAACGGGTCTCTCTGGTTAGACCAGATCTGAGCCTGGGAGCTCTCTGGCTAACTAGGGAACCC
ACTGCTTAAGCCTCAATAAAGCTTGCCTTGAGTGCTTCAAGTAGTGTGTGCCCGTCTGTTGTGTGACTCT
GGTAACTAGAGATCCCTCAGACCCTTTTAGTCAGTGTGGAAAATCTCTAGCAGTGGCGCCCGAACAGGGA
CTTGAAAGCGAAAGGGAAACCAGAGGAGCTCTCTCGACGCAGGACTCGGCTTGCTGAAGCGCGCACGGCA
AGAGGCGAGGGGCGGCGACTGGTGAGTACGCCAAAAATTTTGACTAGCGGAGGCTAGAAGGAGAGAGATG
GGTGCGAGAGCGTCAGTATTAAGCGGGGGAGAATTAGATCGCGATGGGAAAAAATTCGGTTAAGGCCAGG
GGGAAAGAAAAAATATAAATTAAAACATATAGTATGGGCAAGCAGGGAGCTAGAACGATTCGCAGTTAAT
CCTGGCCTGTTAGAAACATCAGAAGGCTGTAGACAAATACTGGGACAGCTACAACCATCCCTTCAGACAG
GATCAGAAGAACTTAGATCATTATATAATACAGTAGCAACCCTCTATTGTGTGCATCAAAGGATAGAGAT
AAAAGACACCAAGGAAGCTTTAGACAAGATAGAGGAAGAGCAAAACAAAAGTAAGACCACCGCACAGCAA
GCGGCCGCTGATCTTCAGACCTGGAGGAGGAGATATGAGGGACAATTGGAGAAGTGAATTATATAAATAT
AAAGTAGTAAAAATTGAACCATTAGGAGTAGCACCCACCAAGGCAAAGAGAAGAGTGGTGCAGAGAGAAA
AAAGAGCAGTGGGAATAGGAGCTTTGTTCCTTGGGTTCTTGGGAGCAGCAGGAAGCACTATGGGCGCAGC
GTCAATGACGCTGACGGTACAGGCCAGACAATTATTGTCTGGTATAGTGCAGCAGCAGAACAATTTGCTG
AGGGCTATTGAGGCGCAACAGCATCTGTTGCAACTCACAGTCTGGGGCATCAAGCAGCTCCAGGCAAGAA
TCCTGGCTGTGGAAAGATACCTAAAGGATCAACAGCTCCTGGGGATTTGGGGTTGCTCTGGAAAACTCAT
TTGCACCACTGCTGTGCCTTGGAATGCTAGTTGGAGTAATAAATCTCTGGAACAGATTTGGAATCACACG
ACCTGGATGGAGTGGGACAGAGAAATTAACAATTACACAAGCTTAATACACTCCTTAATTGAAGAATCGC
AAAACCAGCAAGAAAAGAATGAACAAGAATTATTGGAATTAGATAAATGGGCAAGTTTGTGGAATTGGTT
TAACATAACAAATTGGCTGTGGTATATAAAATTATTCATAATGATAGTAGGAGGCTTGGTAGGTTTAAGA
ATAGTTTTTGCTGTACTTTCTATAGTGAATAGAGTTAGGCAGGGATATTCACCATTATCGTTTCAGACCC
ACCTCCCAACCCCGAGGGGACCCAGAGAGGGCCTATTTCCCATGATTCCTTCATATTTGCATATACGATA
CAAGGCTGTTAGAGAGATAATTAGAATTAATTTGACTGTAAACACAAAGATATTAGTACAAAATACGTGA
CGTAGAAAGTAATAATTTCTTGGGTAGTTTGCAGTTTTAAAATTATGTTTTAAAATGGACTATCATATGC
TTACCGTAACTTGAAAGTATTTCGATTTCTTGGCTTTATATATCTTGTGGAAAGGACGAAACACCGACCC
GCGGGGGCGACCGTCCGTTTAAGAGCTATGCTGGAAACAGCATAGCAAGTTTAAATAAGGCTAGTCCGTT
ATCAACTTGAAAAAGTGGCACCGAGTCGGTGCTTTTTTTGAATTCTAGATCTTGAGACAAATGGCAGTAT
TCATCCACAATTTTAAAAGAAAAGGGGGGATTGGGGGGTACAGTGCAGGGGAAAGAATAGTAGACATAAT
AGCAACAGACATACAAACTAAAGAATTACAAAAACAAATTACAAAAATTCAAAATTTTCGGGTTTATTAC
AGGGACAGCAGAGATCCACTTTGGCGCCGGCTCGAGTGGCTCCGGTGCCCGTCAGTGGGCAGAGCGCACA
TCGCCCACAGTCCCCGAGAAGTTGGGGGGAGGGGTCGGCAATTGAACCGGTGCCTAGAGAAGGTGGCGCG
GGGTAAACTGGGAAAGTGATGTCGTGTACTGGCTCCGCCTTTTTCCCGAGGGTGGGGGAGAACCGTATAT
AAGTGCAGTAGTCGCCGTGAACGTTCTTTTTCGCAACGGGTTTGCCGCCAGAACACAGGTGTCGTGACGC
GGGATCCGCCACCATGACCGAGTACAAGCCCACGGTGCGCCTCGCCACCCGCGACGACGTCCCCAGGGCC
GTACGCACCCTCGCCGCCGCGTTCGCCGACTACCCCGCCACGCGCCACACCGTCGATCCGGACCGCCACA
TCGAGCGGGTCACCGAGCTGCAAGAACTCTTCCTCACGCGCGTCGGGCTCGACATCGGCAAGGTGTGGGT
CGCGGACGACGGCGCCGCGGTGGCGGTCTGGACCACGCCGGAGAGCGTCGAAGCGGGGGCGGTGTTCGCC
GAGATCGGCCCGCGCATGGCCGAGTTGAGCGGTTCCCGGCTGGCCGCGCAGCAACAGATGGAAGGCCTCC
TGGCGCCGCACCGGCCCAAGGAGCCCGCGTGGTTCCTGGCCACCGTCGGAGTCTCGCCCGACCACCAGGG
CAAGGGTCTGGGCAGCGCCGTCGTGCTCCCCGGAGTGGAGGCGGCCGAGCGCGCCGGGGTGCCCGCCTTC
CTGGAGACCTCCGCGCCCCGCAACCTCCCCTTCTACGAGCGGCTCGGCTTCACCGTCACCGCCGACGTCG
AGGTGCCCGAAGGACCGCGCACCTGGTGCATGACCCGCAAGCCCGGTGCCTGAACGCGTTAAGTCGACAA
TCAACCTCTGGATTACAAAATTTGTGAAAGATTGACTGGTATTCTTAACTATGTTGCTCCTTTTACGCTA
TGTGGATACGCTGCTTTAATGCCTTTGTATCATGCTATTGCTTCCCGTATGGCTTTCATTTTCTCCTCCT
TGTATAAATCCTGGTTGCTGTCTCTTTATGAGGAGTTGTGGCCCGTTGTCAGGCAACGTGGCGTGGTGTG
CACTGTGTTTGCTGACGCAACCCCCACTGGTTGGGGCATTGCCACCACCTGTCAGCTCCTTTCCGGGACT
TTCGCTTTCCCCCTCCCTATTGCCACGGCGGAACTCATCGCCGCCTGCCTTGCCCGCTGCTGGACAGGGG
CTCGGCTGTTGGGCACTGACAATTCCGTGGTGTTGTCGGGGAAATCATCGTCCTTTCCTTGGCTGCTCGC
CTGTGTTGCCACCTGGATTCTGCGCGGGACGTCCTTCTGCTACGTCCCTTCGGCCCTCAATCCAGCGGAC
CTTCCTTCCCGCGGCCTGCTGCCGGCTCTGCGGCCTCTTCCGCGTCTTCGCCTTCGCCCTCAGACGAGTC
GGATCTCCCTTTGGGCCGCCTCCCCGCGTCGACTTTAAGACCAATGACTTACAAGGCAGCTGTAGATCTT
AGCCACTTTTTAAAAGAAAAGGGGGGACTGGAAGGGCTAATTCACTCCCAACGAAGACAAGATCTGCTTT
TTGCTTGTACTGGGTCTCTCTGGTTAGACCAGATCTGAGCCTGGGAGCTCTCTGGCTAACTAGGGAACCC
ACTGCTTAAGCCTCAATAAAGCTTGCCTTGAGTGCTTCAAGTAGTGTGTGCCCGTCTGTTGTGTGACTCT
GGTAACTAGAGATCCCTCAGACCCTTTTAGTCAGTGTGGAAAATCTCTAGCAGTACGTATAGTAGTTCAT
GTCATCTTATTATTCAGTATTTATAACTTGCAAAGAAATGAATATCAGAGAGTGAGAGGAACTTGTTTAT
TGCAGCTTATAATGGTTACAAATAAAGCAATAGCATCACAAATTTCACAAATAAAGCATTTTTTTCACTG
CATTCTAGTTGTGGTTTGTCCAAACTCATCAATGTATCTTATCATGTCTGGCTCTAGCTATCCCGCCCCT
AACTCCGCCCATCCCGCCCCTAACTCCGCCCAGTTCCGCCCATTCTCCGCCCCATGGCTGACTAATTTTT
TTTATTTATGCAGAGGCCGAGGCCGCCTCGGCCTCTGAGCTATTCCAGAAGTAGTGAGGAGGCTTTTTTG
GAGGCCTAGGGACGTACCCAATTCGCCCTATAGTGAGTCGTATTACGCGCGCTCACTGGCCGTCGTTTTA
CAACGTCGTGACTGGGAAAACCCTGGCGTTACCCAACTTAATCGCCTTGCAGCACATCCCCCTTTCGCCA
GCTGGCGTAATAGCGAAGAGGCCCGCACCGATCGCCCTTCCCAACAGTTGCGCAGCCTGAATGGCGAATG
GG
[124 nt withheld, positions 4973-5096]
C
[91 nt withheld, positions 5098-5188]
A
[49 nt withheld, positions 5190-5238]
CCTTTGACGTTGGAGTCCACGTTCTTT
[37 nt withheld, positions 5266-5302]
ACCCTATCTCGGTCTATTCTTTTGATTTATAAGGGATTTTGCCGATTTCGGCCTATTGGTTAAAAAATGA
GCTGATTTAACAAAAATTTAACGCGAATTTTAACAAAATATTAACGCTTACAATTTAGGTGGCACTTTTC
GGGGAAATGTGCGCGGAACCCCTATTTGTTTATTTTTCTAAATACATTCAAATATGTATCCGCTCATGAG
ACAATAACCCTGATAAATGCTTCAATAATATTGAAAAAGGAAGAGTATGAGTATTCAACATTTCCGTGTC
GCCCTTATTCCCTTTTTTGCGGCATTTTGCCTTCCTGTTTTTGCTCACCCAGAAACGCTGGTGAAAGTAA
AAGATGCTGAAGATCAGTTGGGTGCACGAGTGGGTTACATCGAACTGGATCTCAACAGCGGTAAGATCCT
TGAGAGTTTTCGCCCCGAAGAACGTTTTCCAATGATGAGCACTTTTAAAGTTCTGCTATGTGGCGCGGTA
TTATCCCGTATTGACGCCGGGCAAGAGCAACTCGGTCGCCGCATACACTATTCTCAGAATGACTTGGTTG
AGTACTCACCAGTCACAGAAAAGCATCTTACGGATGGCATGACAGTAAGAGAATTATGCAGTGCTGCCAT
AACCATGAGTGATAACACTGCGGCCAACTTACTTCTGACAACGATCGGAGGACCGAAGGAGCTAACCGCT
TTTTTGCACAACATGGGGGATCATGTAACTCGCCTTGATCGTTGGGAACCGGAGCTGAATGAAGCCATAC
CAAACGACGAGCGTGACACCACGATGCCTGTAGCAATGGCAACAACGTTGCGCAAACTATTAACTGGCGA
ACTACTTACTCTAGCTTCCCGGCAACAATTAATAGACTGGATGGAGGCGGATAAAGTTGCAGGACCACTT
CTGCGCTCGGCCCTTCCGGCTGGCTGGTTTATTGCTGATAAATCTGGAGCCGGTGAGCGTGGGTCTCGCG
GTATCATTGCAGCACTGGGGCCAGATGGTAAGCCCTCCCGTATCGTAGTTATCTACACGACGGGGAGTCA
GGCAACTATGGATGAACGAAATAGACAGATCGCTGAGATAGGTGCCTCACTGATTAAGCATTGGTAACTG
TCAGACCAAGTTTACTCATATATACTTTAGATTGATTTAAAACTTCATTTTTAATTTAAAAGGATCTAGG
TGAAGATCCTTTTTGATAATCTCATGACCAAAATCCCTTAACGTGAGTTTTCGTTCCACTGAGCGTCAGA
CCCCGTAGAAAAGATCAAAGGATCTTCTTGAGATCCTTTTTTTCTGCGCGTAATCTGCTGCTTGCAAACA
AAAAAACCACCGCTACCAGCGGTGGTTTGTTTGCCGGATCAAGAGCTACCAACTCTTTTTCCGAAGGTAA
CTGGCTTCAGCAGAGCGCAGATACCAAATACTGTTCTTCTAGTGTAGCCGTAGTTAGGCCACCACTTCAA
GAACTCTGTAGCACCGCCTACATACCTCGCTCTGCTAATCCTGTTACCAGTGGCTGCTGCCAGTGGCGAT
AAGTCGTGTCTTACCGGGTTGGACTCAAGACGATAGTTACCGGATAAGGCGCAGCGGTCGGGCTGAACGG
GGGGTTCGTGCACACAGCCCAGCTTGGAGCGAACGACCTACACCGAACTGAGATACCTACAGCGTGAGCT
ATGAGAAAGCGCCACGCTTCCCGAAGGGAGAAAGGCGGACAGGTATCCGGTAAGCGGCAGGGTCGGAACA
GGAGAGCGCACGAGGGAGCTTCCAGGGGGAAACGCCTGGTATCTTTATAGTCCTGTCGGGTTTCGCCACC
TCTGACTTGAGCGTCGATTTTTGTGATGCTCGTCAGGGGGGCGGAGCCTATGGAAAAACGCCAGCAACGC
GGCCTTTTTACGGTTCCTGGCCTTTTGCTGGCCTTTTGCTCACATGTTCTTTCCTGCGTTATCCCCTGAT
TCTGTGGATAACCGTATTACCGCCTTTGAGTGAGCTGATA
Features (pLannotate 1.2.2; 28 found; start..end, strand, type, name):
      1..57      +  rep_origin     RSF ori (fragment): Plasmids containing the RSF 1030 origin of replication can be propagated in E. coli cells that contain additional plasmids with compatible origins.
     59..151     +  CDS            lacI (fragment): lac repressor; lacI; The lac repressor binds to the lac operator to inhibit transcription in E. coli. This inhibition can be relieved by adding lactose or isopropyl-β-D-thiogalactopyranoside (IPTG).
    164..185     +  protein_bind   CAP binding site: CAP binding activates transcription in the presence of cAMP. E. coli catabolite activator protein
    200..230     +  promoter       lac promoter: promoter for the E. coli lac operon
    238..254     +  protein_bind   lac operator: The lac repressor binds to the lac operator to inhibit transcription in E. coli. This inhibition can be relieved by adding lactose or isopropyl-β-D-thiogalactopyranoside (IPTG). lac repressor encoded by lacI
    299..317     +  promoter       T3 promoter: promoter for bacteriophage T3 RNA polymerase
    345..571     +  promoter       RSV promoter: Rous sarcoma virus enhancer/promoter
    572..752     +  LTR            5' LTR (truncated): truncated 5' long terminal repeat (LTR) from HIV-1
    799..924     +  misc_feature   HIV-1 Ψ: packaging signal of human immunodeficiency virus type 1
    908..1271    +  CDS            HIV-1 gag (fragment): gag protein from human immunodeficiency virus 1; gag
   1417..1650    +  misc_feature   RRE: The Rev response element (RRE) of HIV-1 allows for Rev-dependent mRNA export from the nucleus to the cytoplasm.
   2027..2053    +  CDS            Rev (fragment): human immunodeficiency virus 1 (HIV-1) Rev protein; rev; enhances nuclear export of unspliced and incompletely spliced viral mRNAs
   2057..2297    +  promoter       U6 promoter: RNA polymerase III promoter for human U6 snRNA
   2345..2412    +  misc_RNA       tracrRNA (fragment): trans-activating CRISPR RNA for the Streptococcus pyogenes CRISPR/Cas9 system
   2461..2578    +  misc_feature   cPPT/CTS: central polypurine tract and central termination sequence of HIV-1
   2647..2858    +  promoter       EF-1α core promoter: core promoter for human elongation factor EF-1α
   2884..3483    +  CDS            PuroR (fragment): puromycin N-acetyltransferase; pac from Streptomyces; confers resistance to puromycin
   3499..4087    +  misc_feature   WPRE: woodchuck hepatitis virus posttranscriptional regulatory element
   4138..4157    +  misc_feature   cPPT/CTS (fragment): central polypurine tract and central termination sequence of HIV-1
   4159..4392    +  LTR            3' LTR (ΔU3): self-inactivating 3' long terminal repeat (LTR) from HIV-1
   4470..4591    +  polyA_signal   SV40 poly(A) signal: SV40 polyadenylation signal
   4631..4766    +  rep_origin     SV40 ori: SV40 origin of replication
   4787..4805    -  promoter       T7 promoter: promoter for bacteriophage T7 RNA polymerase
   4813..4968    +  CDS            lacZα (fragment): LacZα fragment of β-galactosidase; lacZ fragment
   4973..5401    +  rep_origin     f1 ori (sequence partly withheld): f1 bacteriophage origin of replication; arrow indicates direction of (+) strand synthesis
   5454..5558    +  promoter       AmpR promoter: bla
   5559..6419    +  CDS            AmpR: β-lactamase; bla; confers resistance to ampicillin, carbenicillin, and related antibiotics
   6590..7178    +  rep_origin     ori: high-copy-number ColE1/pMB1/pBR322/pUC origin of replication
