[The description below was written by a language model from this plasmid's Addgene catalogue record and pLannotate feature annotations shown in this document.]
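Description:
CMAS C1.3 gRNA is a third-generation lentiviral CRISPR guide plasmid built on the pLenti-sgRNA backbone and designed to express a single guide RNA against the human CMAS gene. It is propagated in E. coli through a high-copy ColE1/pUC-type origin with ampicillin selection (AmpR under its own bla promoter). An f1 origin, an SV40 origin and leftover lac/T3/T7 cloning-vector elements are also annotated. The catalogue lists the empty backbone as 9,151 bp, whereas the sequenced construct is 7,302 nt. That difference would fit loss of a stuffer fragment when the guide was cloned between two BsmBI sites, both destroyed in the process, although the record does not say this explicitly.

The lentiviral cassette has the usual self-inactivating layout. An RSV promoter drives a truncated HIV-1 5' LTR, making genomic RNA production Tat-independent. It is followed by the Ψ packaging signal with a partial gag sequence, the RRE for Rev-dependent nuclear export, a cPPT/CTS, WPRE, and a ΔU3 3' LTR with a downstream SV40 polyadenylation signal. Within this unit, a human U6 RNA polymerase III promoter transcribes the CMAS-targeting spacer fused to the S. pyogenes sgRNA scaffold (annotated as a tracrRNA fragment). A separate EF-1α core promoter drives puromycin N-acetyltransferase, so transduced mammalian cells can be selected with puromycin.

No Cas9 is encoded, so the nuclease must be supplied separately, for example by a Cas9-expressing cell line. The plasmid belongs to a guide series (pKMKO) used in a large-scale analysis of CRISPR/Cas9 knockouts of cell-cycle genes in human cells. It serves to generate CMAS knockouts by lentiviral delivery.
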