Addgene plasmid #90636: CMAS C1.3 gRNA
Purpose: 3rd generation lentiviral gRNA plasmid targeting human CMAS
Depositing lab: Iain Cheeseman. Depositing organization: Whitehead Institute for Biomedical Research. Publication: Large-Scale Analysis of CRISPR/Cas9 Cell-Cycle Knockouts Reveals the Diversity of p53-Dependent Responses to Cell-Cycle Defects. McKinley KL, Cheeseman IM. Dev Cell. 2017 Feb 27;40(4):405-420.e2. doi: 10.1016/j.devcel.2017.01.012. Epub 2017 Feb 16. PubMed 28216383.
Backbone
  Vector backbone: pLenti-sgRNA
  Backbone manufacturer: Eric Lander & David Sabatini labs (Addgene plasmid #71409)
  Backbone size w/o insert (bp): 9151
  Vector type: Lentiviral, CRISPR
  Selectable markers: Puromycin
Growth in bacteria
  Bacterial resistance: Ampicillin, 100 μg/mL
  Growth temperature: 37°C
  Growth strain: NEB Stable
  Copy number: Unknown
Gene/Insert
  Gene/Insert name: CMAS (Guide Designation C1.3) (alt name: pKMKO series)
  gRNA/shRNA sequence: CACCgACCCGCGGGGGCGACCGTCC
  Species: H. sapiens (human)
  Promoter: U6
  Cloning method: Restriction Enzyme; 5′ cloning site BsmBI (destroyed during cloning); 3′ cloning site BsmBI (destroyed during cloning)
  Sequencing primers: 5′ hU6-F (5'-GAGGGCCTATTTCCCATGATT-3'); 3′ EF1a-R (5'-CACGGCGACTACTGCACTTA-3')
Terms and licenses: Academic/Nonprofit Terms; Industry Terms: Not Available to Industry
Depositor comments: Please note that gRNA target sequence listed is not strictly the 20nt spacer sequence, but also contains the 5' BsmBI overhang. For more information about knockout human cell lines generated using this plasmid, please see http://cellcycleknockouts.wi.mit.edu/ .
How to cite: CMAS C1.3 gRNA was a gift from Iain Cheeseman (Addgene plasmid # 90636 ; http://n2t.net/addgene:90636 ; RRID:Addgene_90636)
